>Addgene plasmid #89719 | pX335A_hCas9(D10A)_IRF8gRNA1 | addgene full sequence | sequence record 193976 | Addgene NGS Result
GAGGGCCTATTTCCCATGATTCCTTCATATTTGCATATACGATACAAGGCTGTTAGAGAGATAATTGGAA
TTAATTTGACTGTAAACACAAAGATATTAGTACAAAATACGTGACGTAGAAAGTAATAATTTCTTGGGTA
GTTTGCAGTTTTAAAATTATGTTTTAAAATGGACTATCATATGCTTACCGTAACTTGAAAGTATTTCGAT
TTCTTGGCTTTATATATCTTGTGGAAAGGACGAAACACCGCCCTTCCCATGAATCTTTGTGTTTTAGAGC
TAGAAATAGCAAGTTAAAATAAGGCTAGTCCGTTATCAACTTGAAAAAGTGGCACCGAGTCGGTGCTTTT
TTGTTTTAGAGCTAGAAATAGCAAGTTAAAATAAGGCTAGTCCGTTTTTAGCGCGTGCGCCAATTCTGCA
GACAAATGGCTCTAGAGGTACCCGTTACATAACTTACGGTAAATGGCCCGCCTGGCTGACCGCCCAACGA
CCCCCGCCCATTGACGTCAATAGTAACGCCAATAGGGACTTTCCATTGACGTCAATGGGTGGAGTATTTA
CGGTAAACTGCCCACTTGGCAGTACATCAAGTGTATCATATGCCAAGTACGCCCCCTATTGACGTCAATG
ACGGTAAATGGCCCGCCTGGCATTGTGCCCAGTACATGACCTTATGGGACTTTCCTACTTGGCAGTACAT
CTACGTATTAGTCATCGCTATTACCATGGTCGAGGTGAGCCCCACGTTCTGCTTCACTCTCCCCATCTCC
CCCCCCTCCCCACCCCCAATTTTGTATTTATTTATTTTTTAATTATTTTGTGCAGCGATGGGGGCGGGGG
GGGGGGGGGGGCGCGCGCCAGGCGGGGCGGGGCGGGGCGAGGGGCGGGGCGGGGCGAGGCGGAGAGGTGC
GGCGGCAGCCAATCAGAGCGGCGCGCTCCGAAAGTTTCCTTTTATGGCGAGGCGGCGGCGGCGGCGGCCC
TATAAAAAGCGAAGCGCGCGGCGGGCGGGAGTCGCTGCGCGCTGCCTTCGCCCCGTGCCCCGCTCCGCCG
CCGCCTCGCGCCGCCCGCCCCGGCTCTGACTGACCGCGTTACTCCCACAGGTGAGCGGGCGGGACGGCCC
TTCTCCTCCGGGCTGTAATTAGCTGAGCAAGAGGTAAGGGTTTAAGGGATGGTTGGTTGGTGGGGTATTA
ATGTTTAATTACCTGGAGCACCTGCCTGAAATCACTTTTTTTCAGGTTGGACCGGTGCCACCATGTACCC
ATACGATGTTCCAGATTACGCTTCGCCGAAGAAAAAGCGCAAGGTCGAAGCGTCCGACAAGAAGTACAGC
ATCGGCCTGGCCATCGGCACCAACTCTGTGGGCTGGGCCGTGATCACCGACGAGTACAAGGTGCCCAGCA
AGAAATTCAAGGTGCTGGGCAACACCGACCGGCACAGCATCAAGAAGAACCTGATCGGAGCCCTGCTGTT
CGACAGCGGCGAAACAGCCGAGGCCACCCGGCTGAAGAGAACCGCCAGAAGAAGATACACCAGACGGAAG
AACCGGATCTGCTATCTGCAAGAGATCTTCAGCAACGAGATGGCCAAGGTGGACGACAGCTTCTTCCACA
GACTGGAAGAGTCCTTCCTGGTGGAAGAGGATAAGAAGCACGAGCGGCACCCCATCTTCGGCAACATCGT
GGACGAGGTGGCCTACCACGAGAAGTACCCCACCATCTACCACCTGAGAAAGAAACTGGTGGACAGCACC
GACAAGGCCGACCTGCGGCTGATCTATCTGGCCCTGGCCCACATGATCAAGTTCCGGGGCCACTTCCTGA
TCGAGGGCGACCTGAACCCCGACAACAGCGACGTGGACAAGCTGTTCATCCAGCTGGTGCAGACCTACAA
CCAGCTGTTCGAGGAAAACCCCATCAACGCCAGCGGCGTGGACGCCAAGGCCATCCTGTCTGCCAGACTG
AGCAAGAGCAGACGGCTGGAAAATCTGATCGCCCAGCTGCCCGGCGAGAAGAAGAATGGCCTGTTCGGCA
ACCTGATTGCCCTGAGCCTGGGCCTGACCCCCAACTTCAAGAGCAACTTCGACCTGGCCGAGGATGCCAA
ACTGCAGCTGAGCAAGGACACCTACGACGACGACCTGGACAACCTGCTGGCCCAGATCGGCGACCAGTAC
GCCGACCTGTTTCTGGCCGCCAAGAACCTGTCCGACGCCATCCTGCTGAGCGACATCCTGAGAGTGAACA
CCGAGATCACCAAGGCCCCCCTGAGCGCCTCTATGATCAAGAGATACGACGAGCACCACCAGGACCTGAC
CCTGCTGAAAGCTCTCGTGCGGCAGCAGCTGCCTGAGAAGTACAAAGAGATTTTCTTCGACCAGAGCAAG
AACGGCTACGCCGGCTACATTGACGGCGGAGCCAGCCAGGAAGAGTTCTACAAGTTCATCAAGCCCATCC
TGGAAAAGATGGACGGCACCGAGGAACTGCTCGTGAAGCTGAACAGAGAGGACCTGCTGCGGAAGCAGCG
GACCTTCGACAACGGCAGCATCCCCCACCAGATCCACCTGGGAGAGCTGCACGCCATTCTGCGGCGGCAG
GAAGATTTTTACCCATTCCTGAAGGACAACCGGGAAAAGATCGAGAAGATCCTGACCTTCCGCATCCCCT
ACTACGTGGGCCCTCTGGCCAGGGGAAACAGCAGATTCGCCTGGATGACCAGAAAGAGCGAGGAAACCAT
CACCCCCTGGAACTTCGAGGAAGTGGTGGACAAGGGCGCTTCCGCCCAGAGCTTCATCGAGCGGATGACC
AACTTCGATAAGAACCTGCCCAACGAGAAGGTGCTGCCCAAGCACAGCCTGCTGTACGAGTACTTCACCG
TGTATAACGAGCTGACCAAAGTGAAATACGTGACCGAGGGAATGAGAAAGCCCGCCTTCCTGAGCGGCGA
GCAGAAAAAGGCCATCGTGGACCTGCTGTTCAAGACCAACCGGAAAGTGACCGTGAAGCAGCTGAAAGAG
GACTACTTCAAGAAAATCGAGTGCTTCGACTCCGTGGAAATCTCCGGCGTGGAAGATCGGTTCAACGCCT
CCCTGGGCACATACCACGATCTGCTGAAAATTATCAAGGACAAGGACTTCCTGGACAATGAGGAAAACGA
GGACATTCTGGAAGATATCGTGCTGACCCTGACACTGTTTGAGGACAGAGAGATGATCGAGGAACGGCTG
AAAACCTATGCCCACCTGTTCGACGACAAAGTGATGAAGCAGCTGAAGCGGCGGAGATACACCGGCTGGG
GCAGGCTGAGCCGGAAGCTGATCAACGGCATCCGGGACAAGCAGTCCGGCAAGACAATCCTGGATTTCCT
GAAGTCCGACGGCTTCGCCAACAGAAACTTCATGCAGCTGATCCACGACGACAGCCTGACCTTTAAAGAG
GACATCCAGAAAGCCCAGGTGTCCGGCCAGGGCGATAGCCTGCACGAGCACATTGCCAATCTGGCCGGCA
GCCCCGCCATTAAGAAGGGCATCCTGCAGACAGTGAAGGTGGTGGACGAGCTCGTGAAAGTGATGGGCCG
GCACAAGCCCGAGAACATCGTGATCGAAATGGCCAGAGAGAACCAGACCACCCAGAAGGGACAGAAGAAC
AGCCGCGAGAGAATGAAGCGGATCGAAGAGGGCATCAAAGAGCTGGGCAGCCAGATCCTGAAAGAACACC
CCGTGGAAAACACCCAGCTGCAGAACGAGAAGCTGTACCTGTACTACCTGCAGAATGGGCGGGATATGTA
CGTGGACCAGGAACTGGACATCAACCGGCTGTCCGACTACGATGTGGACCATATCGTGCCTCAGAGCTTT
CTGAAGGACGACTCCATCGACAACAAGGTGCTGACCAGAAGCGACAAGAACCGGGGCAAGAGCGACAACG
TGCCCTCCGAAGAGGTCGTGAAGAAGATGAAGAACTACTGGCGGCAGCTGCTGAACGCCAAGCTGATTAC
CCAGAGAAAGTTCGACAATCTGACCAAGGCCGAGAGAGGCGGCCTGAGCGAACTGGATAAGGCCGGCTTC
ATCAAGAGACAGCTGGTGGAAACCCGGCAGATCACAAAGCACGTGGCACAGATCCTGGACTCCCGGATGA
ACACTAAGTACGACGAGAATGACAAGCTGATCCGGGAAGTGAAAGTGATCACCCTGAAGTCCAAGCTGGT
GTCCGATTTCCGGAAGGATTTCCAGTTTTACAAAGTGCGCGAGATCAACAACTACCACCACGCCCACGAC
GCCTACCTGAACGCCGTCGTGGGAACCGCCCTGATCAAAAAGTACCCTAAGCTGGAAAGCGAGTTCGTGT
ACGGCGACTACAAGGTGTACGACGTGCGGAAGATGATCGCCAAGAGCGAGCAGGAAATCGGCAAGGCTAC
CGCCAAGTACTTCTTCTACAGCAACATCATGAACTTTTTCAAGACCGAGATTACCCTGGCCAACGGCGAG
ATCCGGAAGCGGCCTCTGATCGAGACAAACGGCGAAACCGGGGAGATCGTGTGGGATAAGGGCCGGGATT
TTGCCACCGTGCGGAAAGTGCTGAGCATGCCCCAAGTGAATATCGTGAAAAAGACCGAGGTGCAGACAGG
CGGCTTCAGCAAAGAGTCTATCCTGCCCAAGAGGAACAGCGATAAGCTGATCGCCAGAAAGAAGGACTGG
GACCCTAAGAAGTACGGCGGCTTCGACAGCCCCACCGTGGCCTATTCTGTGCTGGTGGTGGCCAAAGTGG
AAAAGGGCAAGTCCAAGAAACTGAAGAGTGTGAAAGAGCTGCTGGGGATCACCATCATGGAAAGAAGCAG
CTTCGAGAAGAATCCCATCGACTTTCTGGAAGCCAAGGGCTACAAAGAAGTGAAAAAGGACCTGATCATC
AAGCTGCCTAAGTACTCCCTGTTCGAGCTGGAAAACGGCCGGAAGAGAATGCTGGCCTCTGCCGGCGAAC
TGCAGAAGGGAAACGAACTGGCCCTGCCCTCCAAATATGTGAACTTCCTGTACCTGGCCAGCCACTATGA
GAAGCTGAAGGGCTCCCCCGAGGATAATGAGCAGAAACAGCTGTTTGTGGAACAGCACAAGCACTACCTG
GACGAGATCATCGAGCAGATCAGCGAGTTCTCCAAGAGAGTGATCCTGGCCGACGCTAATCTGGACAAAG
TGCTGTCCGCCTACAACAAGCACCGGGATAAGCCCATCAGAGAGCAGGCCGAGAATATCATCCACCTGTT
TACCCTGACCAATCTGGGAGCCCCTGCCGCCTTCAAGTACTTTGACACCACCATCGACCGGAAGAGGTAC
ACCAGCACCAAAGAGGTGCTGGACGCCACCCTGATCCACCAGAGCATCACCGGCCTGTACGAGACACGGA
TCGACCTGTCTCAGCTGGGAGGCGACAGCCCCAAGAAGAAGAGAAAGGTGGAGGCCAGCTAAGAATTCCT
AGAGCTCGCTGATCAGCCTCGACTGTGCCTTCTAGTTGCCAGCCATCTGTTGTTTGCCCCTCCCCCGTGC
CTTCCTTGACCCTGGAAGGTGCCACTCCCACTGTCCTTTCCTAATAAAATGAGGAAATTGCATCGCATTG
TCTGAGTAGGTGTCATTCTATTCTGGGGGGTGGGGTGGGGCAGGACAGCAAGGGGGAGGATTGGGAAGAG
AATAGCAGGCATGCTGGGGAGCGGCCGCAGGAACCCCTAGTGATGGAGTTGGCCACTCCCTCTCTGCGCG
CTCGCTCGCTCACTGAGGCCGGGCGACCAAAGGTCGCCCGACGCCCGGGCTTTGCCCGGGCGGCCTCAGT
GAGCGAGCGAGCGCGCAGCTGCCTGCAGGAAAGAGCCCACAACCCCTCACTTGGTGGGCCAGTCCTCTGA
TAGACTGTGTCCCCTGGATACCCGTATTCTAGAGCTAGCGAATTCGAATTTAAATCGGATCCGCGGCCGC
GAAGGATCTGCGATCGCTCCGGTGCCCGTCAGTGGGCAGAGCGCACATCGCCCACAGTCCCCGAGAAGTT
GGGGGGAGGGGTCGGCAATTGAACGGGTGCCTAGAGAAGGTGGCGCGGGGTAAACTGGGAAAGTGATGTC
GTGTACTGGCTCCGCCTTTTTCCCGAGGGTGGGGGAGAACCGTATATAAGTGCAGTAGTCGCCGTGAACG
TTCTTTTTCGCAACGGGTTTGCCGCCAGAACACAGCTGAAGCTTCGAGGGGCTCGCATCTCTCCTTCACG
CGCCCGCCGCCCTACCTGAGGCCGCCATCCACGCCGGTTGAGTCGCGTTCTGCCGCCTCCCGCCTGTGGT
GCCTCCTGAACTGCGTCCGCCGTCTAGGTAAGTTTAAAGCTCAGGTCGAGACCGGGCCTTTGTCCGGCGC
TCCCTTGGAGCCTACCTAGACTCAGCCGGCTCTCCACGCTTTGCCTGACCCTGCTTGCTCAACTCTACGT
CTTTGTTTCGTTTTCTGTTCTGCGCCGTTACAGATCCAAGCTGTGACCGGCGCCTACGCTAGACGCCACC
ATGGAGAGCGACGAGAGCGGCCTGCCCGCCATGGAGATCGAGTGCCGCATCACCGGCACCCTGAACGGCG
TGGAGTTCGAGCTGGTGGGCGGCGGAGAGGGCACCCCCAAGCAGGGCCGCATGACCAACAAGATGAAGAG
CACCAAAGGCGCCCTGACCTTCAGCCCCTACCTGCTGAGCCACGTGATGGGCTACGGCTTCTACCACTTC
GGCACCTACCCCAGCGGCTACGAGAACCCCTTCCTGCACGCCATCAACAACGGCGGCTACACCAACACCC
GCATCGAGAAGTACGAGGACGGCGGCGTGCTGCACGTGAGCTTCAGCTACCGCTACGAGGCCGGCCGCGT
GATCGGCGACTTCAAGGTGGTGGGCACCGGCTTCCCCGAGGACAGCGTGATCTTCACCGACAAGATCATC
CGCAGCAACGCCACCGTGGAGCACCTGCACCCCATGGGCGATAACGTGCTGGTGGGCAGCTTCGCCCGCA
CCTTCAGCCTGCGCGACGGCGGCTACTACAGCTTCGTGGTGGACAGCCACATGCACTTCAAGAGCGCCAT
CCACCCCAGCATCCTGCAGAACGGGGGCCCCATGTTCGCCTTCCGCCGCGTGGAGGAGCTGCACAGCAAC
ACCGAGCTGGGCATCGTGGAGTACCAGCACGCCTTCAAGACCCCCATCGCCTTCGCCAGATCCCGCGCTC
AGTCGTCCAATTCTGCCGTGGACGGCACCGCCGGACCCGGCTCCACCGGATCTCGCGAGGGCAGAGGAAG
TCTTCTAACATGCGGTGACGTGGAGGAGAATCCCGGCCCTATGACCGAGTACAAGCCCACGGTGCGCCTC
GCCACCCGCGACGACGTCCCCAGGGCCGTACGCACCCTCGCCGCCGCGTTCGCCGACTACCCCGCCACGC
GCCACACCGTCGATCCGGACCGCCACATCGAGCGGGTCACCGAGCTGCAAGAACTCTTCCTCACGCGCGT
CGGGCTCGACATCGGCAAGGTGTGGGTCGCGGACGACGGCGCCGCGGTGGCGGTCTGGACCACGCCGGAG
AGCGTCGAAGCGGGGGCGGTGTTCGCCGAGATCGGCCCGCGCATGGCCGAGTTGAGCGGTTCCCGGCTGG
CCGCGCAGCAACAGATGGAAGGCCTCCTGGCGCCGCACCGGCCCAAGGAGCCCGCGTGGTTCCTGGCCAC
CGTCGGCGTCTCGCCCGACCACCAGGGCAAGGGTCTGGGCAGCGCCGTCGTGCTCCCCGGAGTGGAGGCG
GCCGAGCGCGCCGGGGTGCCCGCCTTCCTGGAGACCTCCGCGCCCCGCAACCTCCCCTTCTACGAGCGGC
TCGGCTTCACCGTCACCGCCGACGTCGAGGTGCCCGAAGGACCGCGCACCTGGTGCATGACCCGCAAGCC
CGGTGCCTGAAATCAACCTCTGGATTACAAAATTTGTGAAAGATTGACTGGTATTCTTAACTATGTTGCT
CCTTTTACGCTATGTGGATACGCTGCTTTAATGCCTTTGTATCATGCGTTAACTAAACTTGTTTATTGCA
GCTTATAATGGTTACAAATAAAGCAATAGCATCACAAATTTCACAAATAAAGCATTTTTTTCACTGCATT
CTAGTTGTGGTTTGTCCAAACTCATCAATGTATCTTATCATGTCTGGAATTGACTCAAATGATGTCAATT
AGTCTATCAGAAGCTCATCTGGTCTCCCTTCCGGGCCTGCAGGGGCGCCTGATGCGGTATTTTCTCCTTA
CGCATCTGTGCGGTATTTCACACCGCATA
[95 nt withheld, positions 8290-8384]
T
[46 nt withheld, positions 8386-8431]
C
[141 nt withheld, positions 8433-8573]
CCTTTGACGTTGGAGTCCACGTTCTTT
[37 nt withheld, positions 8601-8637]
ACTCTATCTCGGGCTATTCTTTTGATTTATAAGGGATTTTGCCGATTTCGGTCTATTGGTTAAAAAATGA
GCTGATTTAACAAAAATTTAACGCGAATTTTAACAAAATATTAACGTTTACAATTTTATGGTGCACTCTC
AGTACAATCTGCTCTGATGCCGCATAGTTAAGCCAGCCCCGACACCCGCCAACACCCGCTGACGCGCCCT
GACGGGCTTGTCTGCTCCCGGCATCCGCTTACAGACAAGCTGTGACCGTCTCCGGGAGCTGCATGTGTCA
GAGGTTTTCACCGTCATCACCGAAACGCGCGAGACGAAAGGGCCTCGTGATACGCCTATTTTTATAGGTT
AATGTCATGATAATAATGGTTTCTTAGACGTCAGGTGGCACTTTTCGGGGAAATGTGCGCGGAACCCCTA
TTTGTTTATTTTTCTAAATACATTCAAATATGTATCCGCTCATGAGACAATAACCCTGATAAATGCTTCA
ATAATATTGAAAAAGGAAGAGTATGAGTATTCAACATTTCCGTGTCGCCCTTATTCCCTTTTTTGCGGCA
TTTTGCCTTCCTGTTTTTGCTCACCCAGAAACGCTGGTGAAAGTAAAAGATGCTGAAGATCAGTTGGGTG
CACGAGTGGGTTACATCGAACTGGATCTCAACAGCGGTAAGATCCTTGAGAGTTTTCGCCCCGAAGAACG
TTTTCCAATGATGAGCACTTTTAAAGTTCTGCTATGTGGCGCGGTATTATCCCGTATTGACGCCGGGCAA
GAGCAACTCGGTCGCCGCATACACTATTCTCAGAATGACTTGGTTGAGTACTCACCAGTCACAGAAAAGC
ATCTTACGGATGGCATGACAGTAAGAGAATTATGCAGTGCTGCCATAACCATGAGTGATAACACTGCGGC
CAACTTACTTCTGACAACGATCGGAGGACCGAAGGAGCTAACCGCTTTTTTGCACAACATGGGGGATCAT
GTAACTCGCCTTGATCGTTGGGAACCGGAGCTGAATGAAGCCATACCAAACGACGAGCGTGACACCACGA
TGCCTGTAGCAATGGCAACAACGTTGCGCAAACTATTAACTGGCGAACTACTTACTCTAGCTTCCCGGCA
ACAATTAATAGACTGGATGGAGGCGGATAAAGTTGCAGGACCACTTCTGCGCTCGGCCCTTCCGGCTGGC
TGGTTTATTGCTGATAAATCTGGAGCCGGTGAGCGTGGAAGCCGCGGTATCATTGCAGCACTGGGGCCAG
ATGGTAAGCCCTCCCGTATCGTAGTTATCTACACGACGGGGAGTCAGGCAACTATGGATGAACGAAATAG
ACAGATCGCTGAGATAGGTGCCTCACTGATTAAGCATTGGTAACTGTCAGACCAAGTTTACTCATATATA
CTTTAGATTGATTTAAAACTTCATTTTTAATTTAAAAGGATCTAGGTGAAGATCCTTTTTGATAATCTCA
TGACCAAAATCCCTTAACGTGAGTTTTCGTTCCACTGAGCGTCAGACCCCGTAGAAAAGATCAAAGGATC
TTCTTGAGATCCTTTTTTTCTGCGCGTAATCTGCTGCTTGCAAACAAAAAAACCACCGCTACCAGCGGTG
GTTTGTTTGCCGGATCAAGAGCTACCAACTCTTTTTCCGAAGGTAACTGGCTTCAGCAGAGCGCAGATAC
CAAATACTGTTCTTCTAGTGTAGCCGTAGTTAGGCCACCACTTCAAGAACTCTGTAGCACCGCCTACATA
CCTCGCTCTGCTAATCCTGTTACCAGTGGCTGCTGCCAGTGGCGATAAGTCGTGTCTTACCGGGTTGGAC
TCAAGACGATAGTTACCGGATAAGGCGCAGCGGTCGGGCTGAACGGGGGGTTCGTGCACACAGCCCAGCT
TGGAGCGAACGACCTACACCGAACTGAGATACCTACAGCGTGAGCTATGAGAAAGCGCCACGCTTCCCGA
AGGGAGAAAGGCGGACAGGTATCCGGTAAGCGGCAGGGTCGGAACAGGAGAGCGCACGAGGGAGCTTCCA
GGGGGAAACGCCTGGTATCTTTATAGTCCTGTCGGGTTTCGCCACCTCTGACTTGAGCGTCGATTTTTGT
GATGCTCGTCAGGGGGGCGGAGCCTATGGAAAAACGCCAGCAACGCGGCCTTTTTACGGTTCCTGGCCTT
TTGCTGGCCTTTTGCTCACATGT
Features (pLannotate 1.2.2; 24 found; start..end, strand, type, name):
      1..241     +  promoter       U6 promoter: RNA polymerase III promoter for human U6 snRNA
    271..346     +  misc_RNA       gRNA scaffold: guide RNA scaffold for the Streptococcus pyogenes CRISPR/Cas9 system
    353..396     +  misc_RNA       gRNA scaffold (fragment): guide RNA scaffold for the Streptococcus pyogenes CRISPR/Cas9 system
    443..728     +  enhancer       CMV enhancer: human cytomegalovirus immediate early enhancer; contains an 18-bp deletion relative to the standard CMV enhancer
    730..1007    +  promoter       chicken β-actin promoter: No description available
   1008..1235    +  intron         hybrid intron: hybrid between chicken β-actin (CBA) and minute virus of mice (MMV) introns (Gray et al., 2011)
   1256..1283    +  CDS            3xHA (fragment): three tandem HA epitope tags
   1316..3031    +  CDS            Cas9(N): N-terminal portion of Streptococcus pyogenes Cas9 (Zetsche et al., 2015)
   2918..5416    +  CDS            Cas9(C): C-terminal portion of Streptococcus pyogenes Cas9 (Zetsche et al., 2015)
   5483..5594    +  polyA_signal   bGH poly(A) signal: bovine growth hormone polyadenylation signal
   5699..5839    +  repeat_region  AAV2 ITR: inverted terminal repeat of adeno-associated virus serotype 2 inverted
   5984..6195    +  promoter       EF-1α core promoter: core promoter for human elongation factor EF-1α
   6208..6476    +  LTR            5' LTR (truncated): truncated 5' long terminal repeat (LTR) from human T-cell leukemia virus (HTLV) type 1
   6533..7197    +  CDS            CopGFP (fragment): green fluorescent protein 2 from Pontellina plumata, also known as ppluGFP2 (Shagin et al., 2004)
   7321..7920    +  CDS            PuroR: puromycin N-acetyltransferase; pac from Streptomyces alboniger; confers resistance to puromycin
   7921..8027    +  misc_feature   WPRE (fragment): woodchuck hepatitis virus posttranscriptional regulatory element
   8036..8157    +  polyA_signal   SV40 poly(A) signal: SV40 polyadenylation signal
   8238..8289    -  misc_feature   bom (fragment): basis of mobility region from pBR322
   8308..8763    +  rep_origin     f1 ori (sequence partly withheld): f1 bacteriophage origin of replication; arrow indicates direction of (+) strand synthesis
   8764..8813    -  misc_feature   bom (fragment): basis of mobility region from pBR322
   8915..8950    -  CDS            rop (fragment): Rop protein, which maintains plasmids at low copy number; rop
   9045..9149    +  promoter       AmpR promoter: bla
   9150..10010   +  CDS            AmpR: β-lactamase; bla; confers resistance to ampicillin, carbenicillin, and related antibiotics
  10181..10769   +  rep_origin     ori: high-copy-number ColE1/pMB1/pBR322/pUC origin of replication
