[The description below was written by a language model from this plasmid's Addgene catalogue record and pLannotate feature annotations shown in this document.]
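Description:
pX335A_hCas9(D10A)_IRF8gRNA1 is a mammalian CRISPR expression plasmid of about 10.8 kb, built on the pX335-U6-Chimeric_BB-CBh-hSpCas9n(D10A) nickase backbone. An earlier modification added a fluorescent reporter and puromycin selection cassette to that backbone. In bacteria it is maintained at high copy through a ColE1/pUC-type origin and selected with ampicillin (AmpR). An f1 origin and a single AAV2 ITR are also annotated as carry-over from the parent vector.

The plasmid carries three mammalian expression units. A human U6 RNA polymerase III promoter drives a guide RNA made of the IRF8 gRNA1 spacer fused to the S. pyogenes gRNA scaffold. The spacer was cloned into the BbsI sites, which were destroyed in the process, and it targets the intron 2–exon 3 boundary of the human IRF8 locus. The CBh hybrid promoter (CMV enhancer, chicken β-actin promoter and hybrid intron) expresses S. pyogenes Cas9, terminated by the bGH polyadenylation signal. According to the record this is the human-codon-optimised D10A nickase; the feature table annotates the coding region only as overlapping Cas9 N- and C-terminal matches, preceded by a short epitope-tag fragment. A third unit uses the EF-1α core promoter with an HTLV-1 LTR fragment to express a CopGFP-type green fluorescent protein and puromycin N-acetyltransferase, followed by a WPRE fragment and the SV40 poly(A) signal. The depositor describes this unit as a puromycin resistance-2A-GFP cassette, although the annotated order places GFP upstream of PuroR and no 2A element is annotated.

The stated purpose is knockout of IRF8 in human cells, and the associated publication concerns engineered iPS cells used to model IRF8-deficient haematopoiesis and dendritic cell development. Because D10A Cas9 cuts only one strand, such constructs are generally used with a second, offset guide plasmid, as the "gRNA1" name suggests. GFP and puromycin allow transfected cells to be enriched.
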