Addgene plasmid #89719: pX335A_hCas9(D10A)_IRF8gRNA1
Purpose: Knockout IRF8 in human cells
Depositing lab: Martin Zenke. Depositing organization: Rheinisch-Westfaelische Technische Hochschule Aachen (RWTH Aachen). Publication: Modelling IRF8 Deficient Human Hematopoiesis and Dendritic Cell Development with Engineered iPS Cells. Sontag S, Forster M, Qin J, Wanek P, Mitzka S, Schuler HM, Koschmieder S, Rose-John S, Sere K, Zenke M. Stem Cells. 2017 Jan 16. doi: 10.1002/stem.2565. PubMed 28090699.
Backbone
  Vector backbone: pX335-U6-Chimeric_BB-CBh-hSpCas9n(D10A)
  Backbone manufacturer: Feng Zhang lab, modified by Boris Greber lab
  Backbone size w/o insert (bp): 10827
  Total vector size (bp): 10829
  Modifications to backbone: 1. Puromycin resistance-2A-GFP cassette (previously introduced by Boris Greber lab) 2. IRF8 gRNA1
  Vector type: Mammalian Expression, CRISPR
  Selectable markers: Puromycin
Growth in bacteria
  Bacterial resistance: Ampicillin, 100 μg/mL
  Growth temperature: 37°C
  Growth strain: DH5alpha
  Copy number: High Copy
Gene/Insert
  Gene/Insert name: IRF8 gRNA1
  gRNA/shRNA sequence: human IRF8 locus (Intron 2 - Exon 3 boundary)
  Species: H. sapiens (human)
  GenBank ID: 3394
  Entrez Gene: IRF8 (a.k.a. H-ICSBP, ICSBP, ICSBP1, IMD32A, IMD32B, IRF-8)
  Promoter: U6
  Cloning method: Restriction Enzyme; 5′ cloning site BbsI (destroyed during cloning); 3′ cloning site BbsI (destroyed during cloning)
  Sequencing primers: 5′ actatcatatgcttaccgtaac; 3′ aacgccaatagggactttcc
Terms and licenses: Academic/Nonprofit Terms; Industry Terms: Not Available to Industry
Depositor comments: Original vector from Feng Zhang lab (pX335-U6-Chimeric_BB-CBh-hSpCas9n(D10A), Plasmid #42335) was modified from Boris Greber lab with a Puromycin resistance-2A-GFP cassette (Zhang M, D'Aniello C, Verkerk AO et al. Recessive cardiac phenotypes in induced pluripotent stem cell models of Jervell and Lange-Nielsen syndrome: disease mechanisms and pharmacological rescue. Proc Natl Acad Sci USA 2014;111:E5383-E5392.). This backbone was used for IRF8 gRNA cloning.
How to cite: pX335A_hCas9(D10A)_IRF8gRNA1 was a gift from Martin Zenke (Addgene plasmid # 89719 ; http://n2t.net/addgene:89719 ; RRID:Addgene_89719)
